Addgene plasmid #167238: pJBL7069
Purpose: malachite green aptamer tagged sfGFP
Depositing lab: Julius Lucks. Depositing organization: Northwestern University.
Backbone
  Vector backbone: pUC19
  Vector type: Synthetic Biology
Growth in bacteria
  Bacterial resistance: Ampicillin, 100 μg/mL
  Growth temperature: 37°C
  Growth strain: DH5alpha
  Copy number: High Copy
Gene/Insert
  Gene/Insert name: J23119-sfGFP-MGA
  Species: Other
  Cloning method: Gibson Cloning
Terms and licenses: Academic/Nonprofit Terms; Industry Terms: Not Available to Industry
How to cite: pJBL7069 was a gift from Julius Lucks (Addgene plasmid # 167238 ; http://n2t.net/addgene:167238 ; RRID:Addgene_167238)
