[The description below was written by a language model from this plasmid's Addgene catalogue record and pLannotate feature annotations shown in this document.]
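Description:
pJBL7069 is a 4,033-nt synthetic-biology plasmid built on the pUC19 backbone by Gibson assembly and intended for use in E. coli. It replicates from the high-copy ColE1/pUC-type origin and is selected with ampicillin through the β-lactamase (AmpR) gene and its native promoter. Remnants of the parental vector are still annotated around the insert, including fragments of lacZα, the multiple cloning site, the lac promoter/operator with the CAP binding site, and short fragments of lacI, rop and bom. These are backbone leftovers rather than functional parts of the design.

The payload, recorded as J23119-sfGFP-MGA, is a constitutive expression cassette in which the strong synthetic σ70 promoter J23119 (the variant ending in an SpeI site) drives superfolder GFP, a rapidly maturing green fluorescent protein derived from Aequorea victoria. According to the catalogue entry the transcript is tagged with a malachite green aptamer, an RNA element that becomes fluorescent when it binds malachite green dye. The aptamer itself was not annotated in the feature table, and its exact position is not stated, although there are unannotated gaps downstream of the sfGFP coding sequence. Also downstream are an HDV ribozyme, which normally self-cleaves to define a precise RNA 3′ end, followed by a 5S rRNA segment and the rrnB T1 terminator.

This arrangement allows transcription (aptamer fluorescence) and translation (sfGFP fluorescence) to be followed from a single mRNA. That makes the plasmid suitable as a dual reporter for characterising gene expression, although the record gives no further detail on the intended application.
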