Features (pLannotate 1.2.2; 16 found; start..end, strand, type, name):
     49..153     -  promoter       AmpR promoter: bla
    248..283     +  CDS            rop (fragment): Rop protein, which maintains plasmids at low copy number; rop
    385..484     +  misc_feature   bom (fragment): basis of mobility region from pBR322
    490..643     -  CDS            lacZα (fragment): LacZα fragment of β-galactosidase; lacZ fragment
    671..705     +  promoter       J23119(SpeI) promoter: bacterial promoter (Registry of Standard Biological Parts BBa J23119) modified to end with an SpeI site
    767..1480    +  CDS            Superfolder GFP: Superfolder GFP is a basic (constitutively fluorescent) green fluorescent protein published in 2005, derived from Aequorea victoria. It is reported to be a very rapidly-maturing weak dimer.
   1529..1620    +  ncRNA          HDV ribozyme: Accession: RF00094 - Hepatitis delta virus ribozyme
   1800..1915    +  ncRNA          5S rRNA: Accession: RF00001 - 5S ribosomal RNA
   1919..1965    +  terminator     rrnB T1 terminator: transcription terminator T1 from the E. coli rrnB gene
   2014..2048    +  misc_feature   MCS (fragment): pUC18/19 multiple cloning site
   2085..2101    -  protein_bind   lac operator: The lac repressor binds to the lac operator to inhibit transcription in E. coli. This inhibition can be relieved by adding lactose or isopropyl-β-D-thiogalactopyranoside (IPTG). lac repressor encoded by lacI
   2109..2139    -  promoter       lac promoter: promoter for the E. coli lac operon
   2154..2175    -  protein_bind   CAP binding site: CAP binding activates transcription in the presence of cAMP. E. coli catabolite activator protein
   2188..2280    -  CDS            lacI (fragment): lac repressor; lacI; The lac repressor binds to the lac operator to inhibit transcription in E. coli. This inhibition can be relieved by adding lactose or isopropyl-β-D-thiogalactopyranoside (IPTG).
   2462..3050    -  rep_origin     ori: high-copy-number ColE1/pMB1/pBR322/pUC origin of replication
   3221..48      -  CDS            AmpR (across the origin): β-lactamase; bla; confers resistance to ampicillin, carbenicillin, and related antibiotics
>Addgene plasmid #167238 | pJBL7069 | addgene full sequence | sequence record 331131 | Addgene NGS Result
TGCCGCAAAAAAGGGAATAAGGGCGACACGGAAATGTTGAATACTCATACTCTTCCTTTTTCAATATTAT
TGAAGCATTTATCAGGGTTATTGTCTCATGAGCGGATACATATTTGAATGTATTTAGAAAAATAAACAAA
TAGGGGTTCCGCGCACATTTCCCCGAAAAGTGCCACCTGACGTCTAAGAAACCATTATTATCATGACATT
AACCTATAAAAATAGGCGTATCACGAGGCCCTTTCGTCTCGCGCGTTTCGGTGATGACGGTGAAAACCTC
TGACACATGCAGCTCCCGGAGACGGTCACAGCTTGTCTGTAAGCGGATGCCGGGAGCAGACAAGCCCGTC
AGGGCGCGTCAGCGGGTGTTGGCGGGTGTCGGGGCTGGCTTAACTATGCGGCATCAGAGCAGATTGTACT
GAGAGTGCACCATATGCGGTGTGAAATACCGCACAGATGCGTAAGGAGAAAATACCGCATCAGGCGCCAT
TCGCCATTCAGGCTGCGCAACTGTTGGGAAGGGCGATCGGTGCGGGCCTCTTCGCTATTACGCCAGCTGG
CGAAAGGGGGATGTGCTGCAAGGCGATTAAGTTGGGTAACGCCAGGGTTTTCCCAGTCACGACGTTGTAA
AACGACGGCCAGTAAGATCTCGGCTGAATTCTAAAGATCTTTGACAGCTAGCTCAGTCCTAGGTATAATA
CTAGTACGTCGACTCTCGAGTGAGATTGTTGACGGTACCGTATTTTGGATCTAGGAGGAAGGATCTATGA
GCAAAGGAGAAGAACTTTTCACTGGAGTTGTCCCAATTCTTGTTGAATTAGATGGTGATGTTAATGGGCA
CAAATTTTCTGTCCGTGGAGAGGGTGAAGGTGATGCTACAAACGGAAAACTCACCCTTAAATTTATTTGC
ACTACTGGAAAACTACCTGTTCCGTGGCCAACACTTGTCACTACTCTGACCTATGGTGTTCAATGCTTTT
CCCGTTATCCGGATCACATGAAACGGCATGACTTTTTCAAGAGTGCCATGCCCGAAGGTTATGTACAGGA
ACGCACTATATCTTTCAAAGATGACGGGACCTACAAGACGCGTGCTGAAGTCAAGTTTGAAGGTGATACC
CTTGTTAATCGTATCGAGTTAAAGGGTATTGATTTTAAAGAAGATGGAAACATTCTTGGACACAAACTCG
AGTACAACTTTAACTCACACAATGTATACATCACGGCAGACAAACAAAAGAATGGAATCAAAGCTAACTT
CAAAATTCGCCACAACGTTGAAGATGGTTCCGTTCAACTAGCAGACCATTATCAACAAAATACTCCAATT
GGCGATGGCCCTGTCCTTTTACCAGACAACCATTACCTGTCGACACAATCTGTCCTTTCGAAAGATCCCA
ACGAAAAGCGTGACCACATGGTCCTTCTTGAGTTTGTAACTGCTGCTGGGATTACACATGGCATGGATGA
GCTCTACAAATAAGGATCTGAAGGGGATCCCGACTGGCGAGAGCCAGGTAACGAATGGATCGGGTCGGCA
TGGCATCTCCACCTCCTCGCGGTCCGACCTGGGCATCCGAAGGAGGACGTCGTCCACTCGGATGGCTAAG
GGAGGGATCTGAAGCTTGGGCCCGAACAAAAACTCATCTCAGAAGAGGATCTGAATAGCGCCGTCGACCA
TCATCATCATCATTGAGTTTAAACGGTCTCCAGCTTGGCTGTTTTGGCGGATGAGAGAAGATTTTCAGCC
TGATACAGATTAAATCAGAACGCAGAAGCGGTCTGATAAAACAGAATTTGCCTGGCGGCAGTAGCGCGGT
GGTCCCACCTGACCCCATGCCGAACTCAGAAGTGAAACGCCGTAGCGCCGATGGTAGTGTGGGGTCTCCC
CATGCGAGAGTAGGGAACTGCCAGGCATCAAATAAAACGAAAGGCTCAGTCGAAAGACTGGGCCTTTCGT
TTTATCTGTTGTTTGTCGGTGAACTCTGAAAGGAGGAACTATATCCGGATCGAGATCCTCTAGAGTCGAC
CTGCAGGCATGCAAGCTTGGCGTAATCATGGTCATAGCTGTTTCCTGTGTGAAATTGTTATCCGCTCACA
ATTCCACACAACATACGAGCCGGAAGCATAAAGTGTAAAGCCTGGGGTGCCTAATGAGTGAGCTAACTCA
CATTAATTGCGTTGCGCTCACTGCCCGCTTTCCAGTCGGGAAACCTGTCGTGCCAGCTGCATTAATGAAT
CGGCCAACGCGCGGGGAGAGGCGGTTTGCGTATTGGGCGCTCTTCCGCTTCCTCGCTCACTGACTCGCTG
CGCTCGGTCGTTCGGCTGCGGCGAGCGGTATCAGCTCACTCAAAGGCGGTAATACGGTTATCCACAGAAT
CAGGGGATAACGCAGGAAAGAACATGTGAGCAAAAGGCCAGCAAAGGCCAGGAACCGTAAAAAGGCCGCG
TTGCTGGCGTTTTTCCATAGGCTCCGCCCCCCTGACGAGCATCACAAAAATCGACGCTCAAGTCAGAGGT
GGCGAAACCCGACAGGACTATAAAGATACCAGGCGTTTCCCCCTGGAAGCTCCCTCGTGCGCTCTCCTGT
TCCGACCCTGCCGCTTACCGGATACCTGTCCGCCTTTCTCCCTTCGGGAAGCGTGGCGCTTTCTCATAGC
TCACGCTGTAGGTATCTCAGTTCGGTGTAGGTCGTTCGCTCCAAGCTGGGCTGTGTGCACGAACCCCCCG
TTCAGCCCGACCGCTGCGCCTTATCCGGTAACTATCGTCTTGAGTCCAACCCGGTAAGACACGACTTATC
GCCACTGGCAGCAGCCACTGGTAACAGGATTAGCAGAGCGAGGTATGTAGGCGGTGCTACAGAGTTCTTG
AAGTGGTGGCCTAACTACGGCTACACTAGAAGAACAGTATTTGGTATCTGCGCTCTGCTGAAGCCAGTTA
CCTTCGGAAAAAGAGTTGGTAGCTCTTGATCCGGCAAACAAACCACCGCTGGTAGCGGTGGTTTTTTTGT
TTGCAAGCAGCAGATTACGCGCAGAAAAAAAGGATCTCAAGAAGATCCTTTGATCTTTTCTACGGGGTCT
GACGCTCAGTGGAACGAAAACTCACGTTAAGGGATTTTGGTCATGAGATTATCAAAAAGGATCTTCACCT
AGATCCTTTTAAATTAAAAATGAAGTTTTAAATCAATCTAAAGTATATATGAGTAAACTTGGTCTGACAG
TTACCAATGCTTAATCAGTGAGGCACCTATCTCAGCGATCTGTCTATTTCGTTCATCCATAGTTGCCTGA
CTCCCCGTCGTGTAGATAACTACGATACGGGAGGGCTTACCATCTGGCCCCAGTGCTGCAATGATACCGC
GAGACCCACGCTCACCGGCTCCAGATTTATCAGCAATAAACCAGCCAGCCGGAAGGGCCGAGCGCAGAAG
TGGTCCTGCAACTTTATCCGCCTCCATCCAGTCTATTAATTGTTGCCGGGAAGCTAGAGTAAGTAGTTCG
CCAGTTAATAGTTTGCGCAACGTTGTTGCCATTGCTACAGGCATCGTGGTGTCACGCTCGTCGTTTGGTA
TGGCTTCATTCAGCTCCGGTTCCCAACGATCAAGGCGAGTTACATGATCCCCCATGTTGTGCAAAAAAGC
GGTTAGCTCCTTCGGTCCTCCGATCGTTGTCAGAAGTAAGTTGGCCGCAGTGTTATCACTCATGGTTATG
GCAGCACTGCATAATTCTCTTACTGTCATGCCATCCGTAAGATGCTTTTCTGTGACTGGTGAGTACTCAA
CCAAGTCATTCTGAGAATAGTGTATGCGGCGACCGAGTTGCTCTTGCCCGGCGTCAATACGGGATAATAC
CGCGCCACATAGCAGAACTTTAAAAGTGCTCATCATTGGAAAACGTTCTTCGGGGCGAAAACTCTCAAGG
ATCTTACCGCTGTTGAGATCCAGTTCGATGTAACCCACTCGTGCACCCAACTGATCTTCAGCATCTTTTA
CTTTCACCAGCGTTTCTGGGTGAGCAAAAACAGGAAGGCAAAA
